>Addgene plasmid #49582 | EGFP-Rab3Q81L | depositor full sequence | sequence record 74232 | EGFP-Rab3Q81L sequence 5373 bps
TAGTTATTAATAGTAATCAATTACGGGGTCATTAGTTCATAGCCCATATATGGAGTTCCGCGTTACATAA
CTTACGGTAAATGGCCCGCCTGGCTGACCGCCCAACGACCCCCGCCCATTGACGTCAATAATGACGTATG
TTCCCATAGTAACGCCAATAGGGACTTTCCATTGACGTCAATGGGTGGAGTATTTACGGTAAACTGCCCA
CTTGGCAGTACATCAAGTGTATCATATGCCAAGTACGCCCCCTATTGACGTCAATGACGGTAAATGGCCC
GCCTGGCATTATGCCCAGTACATGACCTTATGGGACTTTCCTACTTGGCAGTACATCTACGTATTAGTCA
TCGCTATTACCATGGTGATGCGGTTTTGGCAGTACATCAATGGGCGTGGATAGCGGTTTGACTCACGGGG
ATTTCCAAGTCTCCACCCCATTGACGTCAATGGGAGTTTGTTTTGGCACCAAAATCAACGGGACTTTCCA
AAATGTCGTAACAACTCCGCCCCATTGACGCAAATGGGCGGTAGGCGTGTACGGTGGGAGGTCTATATAA
GCAGAGCTGGTTTAGTGAACCGTCAGATCCGCTAGCGCTACCGGTCGCCACCATGGTGAGCAAGGGCGAG
GAGCTGTTCACCGGGGTGGTGCCCATCCTGGTCGAGCTGGACGGCGACGTAAACGGCCACAAGTTCAGCG
TGTCCGGCGAGGGCGAGGGCGATGCCACCTACGGCAAGCTGACCCTGAAGTTCATCTGCACCACCGGCAA
GCTGCCCGTGCCCTGGCCCACCCTCGTGACCACCCTGACCTACGGCGTGCAGTGCTTCAGCCGCTACCCC
GACCACATGAAGCAGCACGACTTCTTCAAGTCCGCCATGCCCGAAGGCTACGTCCAGGAGCGCACCATCT
TCTTCAAGGACGACGGCAACTACAAGACCCGCGCCGAGGTGAAGTTCGAGGGCGACACCCTGGTGAACCG
CATCGAGCTGAAGGGCATCGACTTCAAGGAGGACGGCAACATCCTGGGGCACAAGCTGGAGTACAACTAC
AACAGCCACAACGTCTATATCATGGCCGACAAGCAGAAGAACGGCATCAAGGTGAACTTCAAGATCCGCC
ACAACATCGAGGACGGCAGCGTGCAGCTCGCCGACCACTACCAGCAGAACACCCCCATCGGCGACGGCCC
CGTGCTGCTGCCCGACAACCACTACCTGAGCACCCAGTCCGCCCTGAGCAAAGACCCCAACGAGAAGCGC
GATCACATGGTCCTGCTGGAGTTCGTGACCGCCGCCGGGATCACTCTCGGCATGGACGAGCTGTACAAGT
CCGGACTCAGATCCACCATGGCATCCGCCACAGACTCGCGCTATGGGCAGAAGGAGTCCTCGGATCAGAA
CTTCGACTACATGTTCAAGATTCTCATCATCGGCAACAGCAGCGTGGGCAAGACGTCCTTCCTCTTCCGC
TATGCTGACGACTCGTTCACGCCTGCCTTCGTCAGCACCGTGGGCATCGACTTCAAGGTCAAGACCATCT
ATCGCAACGACAAGAGGATCAAGCTGCAGATCTGGGACACAGCAGGGCTAGAGCGGTACCGGACCATCAC
CACCGCATACTACCGGGGCGCCATGGGCTTCATCCTCATGTATGACATCACCAACGAGGAATCCTTCAAT
GCAGTGCAGGACTGGTCCACCCAGATCAAGACCTACTCATGGGACAATGCCCAGGTGCTGCTGGTAGGAA
ACAAGTGTGACATGGAGGATGAGCGGGTGGTGTCATCAGAACGTGGCCGGCAGCTAGCTGACCACCTTGG
GTTCGAGTTCTTTGAGGCAAGCGCCAAGGACAACATTAACGTCAAGCAGACCTTTGAGCGCCTGGTGGAT
GTCATCTGCGAGAAGATGTCCGAGTCGTTGGACACGGCGGACCCTGCGGTCACAGGCGCCAAGCAGGGCC
CACAGCTCAGTGACCAGCAGGTGCCACCGCACCAGGACTGCGCCTGCTGACTCGACGGTACCGCGGGCCC
GGGATCCACCGGATCTAGATAACTGATCATAATCAGCCATACCACATTTGTAGAGGTTTTACTTGCTTTA
AAAAACCTCCCACACCTCCCCCTGAACCTGAAACATAAAATGAATGCAATTGTTGTTGTTAACTTGTTTA
TTGCAGCTTATAATGGTTACAAATAAAGCAATAGCATCACAAATTTCACAAATAAAGCATTTTTTTCACT
GCATTCTAGTTGTGGTTTGTCCAAACTCATCAATGTATCTTAACGCGTAAATTGTAAGCGTTAATATTTT
GTTAAAATTCGCGTTAAATTTTTGTTAAATCAGCTCATTTTTTAACCAATAGGCCGAAATCGGCAAAATC
CCTTATAAATCAAAAGAATAGACCGAGATAGGGT
[37 nt withheld, positions 2415-2451]
AAAGAACGTGGACTCCAACGTCAAAGG
[49 nt withheld, positions 2479-2527]
T
[91 nt withheld, positions 2529-2619]
G
[124 nt withheld, positions 2621-2744]
CAGGTGGCACTTTTCGGGGAAATGTGCGCGGAACCCCTATTTGTTTATTTTTCTAAATACATTCAAATAT
GTATCCGCTCATGAGACAATAACCCTGATAAATGCTTCAATAATATTGAAAAAGGAAGAGTCCTGAGGCG
GAAAGAACCAGCTGTGGAATGTGTGTCAGTTAGGGTGTGGAAAGTCCCCAGGCTCCCCAGCAGGCAGAAG
TATGCAAAGCATGCATCTCAATTAGTCAGCAACCAGGTGTGGAAAGTCCCCAGGCTCCCCAGCAGGCAGA
AGTATGCAAAGCATGCATCTCAATTAGTCAGCAACCATAGTCCCGCCCCTAACTCCGCCCATCCCGCCCC
TAACTCCGCCCAGTTCCGCCCATTCTCCGCCCCATGGCTGACTAATTTTTTTTATTTATGCAGAGGCCGA
GGCCGCCTCGGCCTCTGAGCTATTCCAGAAGTAGTGAGGAGGCTTTTTTGGAGGCCTAGGCTTTTGCAAA
GATCGATCAAGAGACAGGATGAGGATCGTTTCGCATGATTGAACAAGATGGATTGCACGCAGGTTCTCCG
GCCGCTTGGGTGGAGAGGCTATTCGGCTATGACTGGGCACAACAGACAATCGGCTGCTCTGATGCCGCCG
TGTTCCGGCTGTCAGCGCAGGGGCGCCCGGTTCTTTTTGTCAAGACCGACCTGTCCGGTGCCCTGAATGA
ACTGCAAGACGAGGCAGCGCGGCTATCGTGGCTGGCCACGACGGGCGTTCCTTGCGCAGCTGTGCTCGAC
GTTGTCACTGAAGCGGGAAGGGACTGGCTGCTATTGGGCGAAGTGCCGGGGCAGGATCTCCTGTCATCTC
ACCTTGCTCCTGCCGAGAAAGTATCCATCATGGCTGATGCAATGCGGCGGCTGCATACGCTTGATCCGGC
TACCTGCCCATTCGACCACCAAGCGAAACATCGCATCGAGCGAGCACGTACTCGGATGGAAGCCGGTCTT
GTCGATCAGGATGATCTGGACGAAGAGCATCAGGGGCTCGCGCCAGCCGAACTGTTCGCCAGGCTCAAGG
CGAGCATGCCCGACGGCGAGGATCTCGTCGTGACCCATGGCGATGCCTGCTTGCCGAATATCATGGTGGA
AAATGGCCGCTTTTCTGGATTCATCGACTGTGGCCGGCTGGGTGTGGCGGACCGCTATCAGGACATAGCG
TTGGCTACCCGTGATATTGCTGAAGAGCTTGGCGGCGAATGGGCTGACCGCTTCCTCGTGCTTTACGGTA
TCGCCGCTCCCGATTCGCAGCGCATCGCCTTCTATCGCCTTCTTGACGAGTTCTTCTGAGCGGGACTCTG
GGGTTCGAAATGACCGACCAAGCGACGCCCAACCTGCCATCACGAGATTTCGATTCCACCGCCGCCTTCT
ATGAAAGGTTGGGCTTCGGAATCGTTTTCCGGGACGCCGGCTGGATGATCCTCCAGCGCGGGGATCTCAT
GCTGGAGTTCTTCGCCCACCCTAGGGGGAGGCTAACTGAAACACGGAAGGAGACAATACCGGAAGGAACC
CGCGCTATGACGGCAATAAAAAGACAGAATAAAACGCACGGTGTTGGGTCGTTTGTTCATAAACGCGGGG
TTCGGTCCCAGGGCTGGCACTCTGTCGATACCCCACCGAGACCCCATTGGGGCCAATACGCCCGCGTTTC
TTCCTTTTCCCCACCCCACCCCCCAAGTTCGGGTGAAGGCCCAGGGCTCGCAGCCAACGTCGGGGCGGCA
GGCCCTGCCATAGCCTCAGGTTACTCATATATACTTTAGATTGATTTAAAACTTCATTTTTAATTTAAAA
GGATCTAGGTGAAGATCCTTTTTGATAATCTCATGACCAAAATCCCTTAACGTGAGTTTTCGTTCCACTG
AGCGTCAGACCCCGTAGAAAAGATCAAAGGATCTTCTTGAGATCCTTTTTTTCTGCGCGTAATCTGCTGC
TTGCAAACAAAAAAACCACCGCTACCAGCGGTGGTTTGTTTGCCGGATCAAGAGCTACCAACTCTTTTTC
CGAAGGTAACTGGCTTCAGCAGAGCGCAGATACCAAATACTGTCCTTCTAGTGTAGCCGTAGTTAGGCCA
CCACTTCAAGAACTCTGTAGCACCGCCTACATACCTCGCTCTGCTAATCCTGTTACCAGTGGCTGCTGCC
AGTGGCGATAAGTCGTGTCTTACCGGGTTGGACTCAAGACGATAGTTACCGGATAAGGCGCAGCGGTCGG
GCTGAACGGGGGGTTCGTGCACACAGCCCAGCTTGGAGCGAACGACCTACACCGAACTGAGATACCTACA
GCGTGAGCTATGAGAAAGCGCCACGCTTCCCGAAGGGAGAAAGGCGGACAGGTATCCGGTAAGCGGCAGG
GTCGGAACAGGAGAGCGCACGAGGGAGCTTCCAGGGGGAAACGCCTGGTATCTTTATAGTCCTGTCGGGT
TTCGCCACCTCTGACTTGAGCGTCGATTTTTGTGATGCTCGTCAGGGGGGCGGAGCCTATGGAAAAACGC
CAGCAACGCGGCCTTTTTACGGTTCCTGGCCTTTTGCTGGCCTTTTGCTCACATGTTCTTTCCTGCGTTA
TCCCCTGATTCTGTGGATAACCGTATTACCGCCATGCAT
Features (pLannotate 1.2.2; 15 found; start..end, strand, type, name):
     61..364     +  enhancer       CMV enhancer: human cytomegalovirus immediate early enhancer
    365..568     +  promoter       CMV promoter: human cytomegalovirus (CMV) immediate early promoter
    613..1329    +  CDS            EGFP: EGFP is a basic (constitutively fluorescent) green fluorescent protein published in 1996, derived from Aequorea victoria. It is reported to be a rapidly-maturing weak dimer with moderate acid sensitivity.
   1348..2007    +  CDS            RAB3A: RAB3A_HUMAN - Experimental evidence at protein level: Swiss-Prot protein existence level 1. Small GTP-binding protein that plays a central role in regulated exocytosis and secretion. Controls the recruitment, tethering and docking of secretory vesicles to the plasma membrane (By similarity). Upon stimulation, switches to its active GTP-bound form, cycles to vesicles and recruits effectors such as RIMS1, RIMS2, Rabphilin-3A/RPH3A, RPH3AL or SYTL4 to help the docking of vesicules onto the plasma membrane (By similarity). Upon GTP hydrolysis by GTPase-activating protein, dissociates from the vesi
   2012..2037    +  misc_feature   MCS (fragment): multiple cloning site
   2054..2138    +  CDS            large T antigen (fragment): large T antigen from SV40 (simian virus 40)
   2161..2282    +  polyA_signal   SV40 poly(A) signal: SV40 polyadenylation signal
   2316..2744    -  rep_origin     f1 ori (sequence partly withheld): f1 bacteriophage origin of replication; arrow indicates direction of (+) strand synthesis
   2771..2875    +  promoter       AmpR promoter: bla
   2877..3234    +  promoter       SV40 promoter: SV40 enhancer and early promoter
   3269..4063    +  CDS            NeoR/KanR: aminoglycoside phosphotransferase from Tn5; aph(3')-II (or nptII); confers resistance to neomycin, kanamycin, and G418 (Geneticin®)
   4084..4236    +  CDS            ble (fragment): BLE_KLEPN - Experimental evidence at protein level: Swiss-Prot protein existence level 1. Binding protein with a strong affinity to the bleomycin family of antibiotics. Binds to CL990; an antimitotic-antibiotic compound. From Klebsiella pneumoniae.
   4295..4342    +  polyA_signal   HSV TK poly(A) signal: herpes simplex virus thymidine kinase polyadenylation signal (Cole and Stacy, 1985)
   4433..4449    -  polyA_signal   bGH poly(A) signal (fragment): bovine growth hormone polyadenylation signal
   4671..5259    +  rep_origin     ori: high-copy-number ColE1/pMB1/pBR322/pUC origin of replication
