[The description below was written by a language model from this plasmid's Addgene catalogue record and pLannotate feature annotations shown in this document.]
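Description:
EGFP-Rab3Q81L is a mammalian expression plasmid built on the Clontech EGFP C1 backbone, carrying human RAB3A fused at its N-terminus to EGFP. The catalogue lists a total size of about 5.35 kb, in close agreement with the 5,373 nt depositor sequence. Transcription of the fusion is driven by the human cytomegalovirus immediate early enhancer and promoter and terminated by the SV40 polyadenylation signal. The EGFP coding sequence is followed after a short linker by the roughly 650 bp RAB3A open reading frame, which was inserted by restriction cloning using compatible-end junctions (BamHI/BglII at the 5′ side, XhoI/SalI at the 3′ side) that destroyed the sites. The Rab3A cDNA was derived from a commercial pcDNA3.1-based clone.

The insert carries a glutamine 81 to leucine substitution. RAB3A is a small GTP-binding protein that acts in regulated exocytosis, controlling recruitment, tethering and docking of secretory vesicles. Substitutions at the equivalent glutamine in Rab GTPases are generally used to impair GTP hydrolysis and hold the protein in its active, GTP-bound form, although the record itself does not describe the phenotype. The stated purpose is simply to express the fluorescent fusion in mammalian cells, which allows the protein's localisation to be followed by microscopy.

Propagation in bacteria relies on a high-copy ColE1/pUC-type origin, and an f1 origin is also present. A single NeoR/KanR gene (Tn5 aminoglycoside phosphotransferase) sits downstream of both a bacterial bla promoter and the SV40 enhancer/early promoter and is followed by the HSV TK polyadenylation signal, so it confers kanamycin resistance in E. coli and G418 resistance in mammalian cells. Small annotated fragments (large T antigen, ble, bGH poly(A)) appear to be backbone remnants or annotation matches rather than functional elements.
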