Addgene plasmid #49582: EGFP-Rab3Q81L
Purpose: expresses EGFP-Rab3Q81L in mammalian cells
Depositing lab: Marci Scidmore. Depositing organization: Cornell University.
Backbone
  Vector backbone: EGFP C1
  Backbone manufacturer: Clontech
  Backbone size w/o insert (bp): 4700
  Total vector size (bp): 5350
  Vector type: Mammalian Expression
  Selectable markers: Neomycin (select with G418)
Growth in bacteria
  Bacterial resistance: Kanamycin, 50 μg/mL
  Growth temperature: 37°C
  Growth strain: DH5alpha
  Copy number: High Copy
Gene/Insert
  Gene/Insert name: Rab3A
  Species: H. sapiens (human)
  Insert size (bp): 650
  Mutation: Glutamine 81 to Leucine
  GenBank ID: AF498931
  Entrez Gene: RAB3A
  Promoter: CMV
  Tag / fusion protein: EGFP (N terminal on insert)
  Cloning method: Restriction Enzyme; 5′ cloning site BamHI/BglII (destroyed during cloning); 3′ cloning site XhoI/SalI (destroyed during cloning)
  Sequencing primers: 5′ EGFP C (CATGGTCCTGCTGGAGTTCGTG)
Resource information
  A portion of this plasmid was derived from a plasmid made by: Rab3A cDNA derived from pCDNA3.1-Rab3A purchased from Missouri S&T cDNA Resource Center
Terms and licenses: Academic/Nonprofit Terms; Industry Terms: Not Available to Industry
How to cite: EGFP-Rab3Q81L was a gift from Marci Scidmore (Addgene plasmid # 49582)
