>Addgene plasmid #49582 | EGFP-Rab3Q81L | addgene partial sequence | sequence record 76259 | EGFP-C 5'-CATGGTCCTGCTGGAGTTCGTG-3'
CTCTCGGCATGGACGAGCTGTACAAGTCCGGACTCAGATCCACCATGGCATCCGCCACAGACTCGCGCTA
TGGGCAGAAGGAGTCCTCGGATCAGAACTTCGACTACATGTTCAAGATTCTCATCATCGGCAACAGCAGC
GTGGGCAAGACGTCCTTCCTCTTCCGCTATGCTGACGACTCGTTCACGCCTGCCTTCGTCAGCACCGTGG
GCATCGACTTCAAGGTCAAGACCATCTATCGCAACGACAAGAGGATCAAGCTGCAGATCTGGGACACAGC
AGGGCTAGAGCGGTACCGGACCATCACCACCGCATACTACCGGGGCGCCATGGGCTTCATCCTCATGTAT
GACATCACCAACGAGGAATCCTTCAATGCAGTGCAGGACTGGTCCACCCAGATCAAGACCTACTCATGGG
ACAATGCCCAGGTGCTGCTGGTAGGAAACAAGTGTGACATGGAGGATGAGCGGGTGGTGTCATCAGAACG
TGGCCGGCAGCTAGCTGACCACCTTGGGTTCGAGTTCTTTGAGGCAAGCGCCAAGGACAACATTAACGTC
AAGCAGACCTTTGAGCGCCTGGTGGATGTCATCTGCGAGAAGATGTCCGAGTCGTTGGACACGGCGGACC
CTGCGGTCACAGGCGCCAAGCAGGGCCCACAGCTCAGTGACCAGCAGGTGCCACCGCACCAGGACTGCGC
CTGCTGACTCGACGGTACCGCGGGCCCGGGATCCACCGGATCTAGATAACTGATCATAATCAGCCATACC
ACATTTGTAGAGGTTTTACTTGCTTTAAAAAACCTCCCACACCTCCCCCTGAACCTGAAACATAAAATGA
ATGCAATTGTTGTTGTTAACTTGTTTATTGCAGCTTATAATGGTTACAAATAAAGCAATAGCATCACAAA
TTTCACAAATAAAGCATTTTTTTCACTGCATTCTAGTTGTGGTTTGTCCAAACTCATCAATGTATCTTAA
CGCGTAAATTG
